>Addgene plasmid #45099 | pFS16 Pmyo-3 NPP-9 mChBioFLAG | depositor full sequence | sequence record 62597 | pFS16 Pmyo-3 NPP-9 mChBioFLAG sequence 15665 bps
CTAAATTGTAAGCGTTAATATTTTGTTAAAATTCGCGTTAAATTTTTGTTAAATCAGCTCATTTTTTAAC
CAATAGGCCGAAATCGGCAAAATCCCTTATAAATCAAAAGAATAGACCGAGATAGGGT
[37 nt withheld, positions 129-165]
AAAGAACGTGGACTCCAACGTCAAAGG
[49 nt withheld, positions 193-241]
T
[91 nt withheld, positions 243-333]
G
[124 nt withheld, positions 335-458]
CCCATTCGCCATTCAGGCTGCGCAACTGTTGGGAAGGGCGATCGGTGCGGGCCTCTTCGCTATTACGCCA
GCTGGCGAAAGGGGGATGTGCTGCAAGGCGATTAAGTTGGGTAACGCCAGGGTTTTCCCAGTCACGACGT
TGTAAAACGACGGCCAGTGAGCGCGCGTAATACGACTCACTATAGGGCGAATTGGAGCTCCACCGCGGTG
GCGGCCGCAAAGCTTCAGTAAAAGAAGTAGAATTTTATAGTTTTTTTTCTGTTTGAAAAATTCTCCCCAT
CAATGTTCTTTCAAATAAATACATCACTAATGCAAAGTATTCTATAACCTCATATCTAAATTCTTCAAAA
TCTTAACATATCTTATCATTGCTTTAAGTCAAACGTAACATTAAAAAAAATGTTTTGGAAAATGTGTCAA
GTCTCTCAAAATTCAGTTTTTTAAACCACTCCTATAGTCCTATAGTCCTATAGTTACCCATGAAATCCTT
ATATATTACTGTAAAATGTTTCAAAAACCATTGGCAAATTGCCAGAACTGAAAATTTCCGGCAAATTGGG
GAACCGGCAAATTGCCAATTTGCTGAATTTGCCGGAAAAACGGTAATTGCCGAAAGTTTTTGACACGAAA
ATGGCAAATTGTGGTTTTAAAATTTTTTTTTTTGGAAATTTCAGAATTTCAATTTTAATCGGCAAAACTG
TAGGCATCCTAAGAATGTTCCTACATCTATTTTGAAAAGTAAGCGAATTCTATGAAAATGTCTAAAGAAA
ATGGGGAAACAATTTCAAAAAGGCACAGTTTCAAGTGTTTCCGAATTATACTAAATCCCTCTAAAAACTT
CCGGCAAATTGATATCCGTAAAAGAGCAAATCCGCATTTTTGCCGAAAATTAAAATTTCCGACAAATCGG
CAAACCGGCAATTTGGCGAAATTTGCCGGAAGGCAATTGCCGCCCACCCCTGTTCCAGAGGTTCAAACTG
GTAGCAAAGCTCAAAATTTCTCAAATTCTCCAATTTTTTTTTGAATTTTGGCAGTGTACCAAAATGACAT
TCAGTCATATTGGTTTATTATAGATTTATTTAGATAAAATCCTAAATGATTCTACCTTTAAAGATGCCCA
CTTTAAAAGTAATGACTCAAACTTCAAATTGCTCTAAGATTCTATTGAATTACCATCTTTTCCTCTCATT
TTCTCTCACTGTCTATTTCATCACAAATTCATCCCTCTCTCCCTCTCTTTCTCTCTCCCTCTCTCTCTTT
CTCTTTGCTCATCATCTGTCATTTTGTCCGTTCCTCTCTCTGCGCCCTCAGCGTTCCCCACACTCTCTCG
CTTCTCTTTTCCTAGACGTCTTCTTTTTTCATCTTCTTCAGCCCTTTTTCGCCATTTTCCATCTCTGTCA
ATCATTACGGACGACCCCCATTAATTTTTGGATGTGCTCTGCGAGCAAGAGCACACGGAACTCATTTATT
TTTTGTTGGAATTTCTTTTTCATTTTAGTTAGTTAAAAGGTTATTCAGTGCAAAAATTGATTTTTTGCTC
TTTTGGTACATTAGAGGGGTTTGAAAGTTTTCCATAAAAAGGGTTTCCGGAGTAAAAAATCTAAAAATTT
TTACAAACATTTCCAAAAATTTTGGGAACATATCTTTTCAAAAACTCAAAAAAAAACGCAAACATCATAA
ATTTAATCAATTAATTGGATGCGTTCAAATATTTTAAAAATATTTTTGAATTGCATATTTCTTTACTCAT
AAAAAAATTATTAATGTTTAAGTAAAAAAAATATTTCAGGATTTTAAACAAAAACTGTAAATCCCATAAA
ACAGTGTTATTTTTTAGTTATTTTTAGTAATTATTTGTGAATTAAAAACACATTTTTTTTCAAAATATTC
CTTGAATAAATAAAATTGAAAGTGAATTCAAAATATTTCACCAATTTTACAAAATTTGAAAATTTGAAAA
AATATTTTCTACCAAATTGTGCTCAAAAAATATTATTAAGTTCCCAGGAAATTTATGATGAAAACTTGGA
ATATTTTTGGTAAAATTTTCTCAAAAAATTGAAAGTTGTCAAAAACACACTAACACTATACCTCGCGGCA
TAGAAAAAACTGGTGGCCGAATTTTTTAAACCAATTTAAATTAAATATATTTTTGCACTTTGTACAAAAA
AATTTGAAGTTCCCAGGAAATTCATACGGAAATATTTTCCAGAACTTTTATAATTTTTATTTTAATTCTC
AAAATTTACAATAAAAACTTGGAAACCTGAAATTTGCTTAAAGAATAACCCTATCCCCCACGGCCTAGAA
AATACTGGTGGCCGAATTTTTTCCGCAGCCACACCACCTCTAATCTCCAGAGCACTCTCCAAAATTCCCA
TAATCCCCAAAATTTTCAGCTACAACAGCATATATGAAGGCAGAGCAACAACAACAATCGATCGCACCCG
GCTCGGCAACCTTCCCGTCTCAGGTGAGGAAGACGCAGAGAAATGAGAGAGAGAGCGTGTTTATGCACGC
AGTATACTAACTCCTGATATCCAATTTCATATATCGATATGCTTGCTTTCTTTTCTTCTACGTTGAAATT
GTTTGAACTTTTCTCAAAAAACGCGGATTTTAGAGAGACTTAGAGTTGCTCCAAATAAATTTAATTTGCA
ATTTTGCACTTACTATTAGAATCTACTTTTATAGCGCTAAAATGACCGAATAACACAGTAGATTTTAAAA
GAAAATTTTAAAAATTATTTTTTTGTGCAGTCAAATTTCGCTAGTTTTTGCCACTCATTTTTGAACATTT
GTATATGTGCCTTTCGGTGGTTCAATCAGGGGTGGCACGTGGTGTCAGAGTGTTCCATTTCGGTTTGATC
TACGTTGATCTACAAAAAATGCGGGAGAAGAGACGCAGAGTTCTCAACTGATTTCACATGGTTATGAACC
AGGGGTGTTCGGCAAATTTGCCGTTTGCCGAGCTGGGCAAATTTTGAGATTTGCCGCACACCCCTTTTAT
GAACGTGCTGACGTCACATCTTTTTGGACAAAGAATTCCCGCATTTTTTGTATATCAAACCGTGATGGGA
CAGCCTGGCACCACGTGGGGTTGGCGGCAAATGATTTTTTCCGACAAATCGGCAAATTGGCAAATTGCCG
GAATTTAAAGTTTCTGGCAAATTGTTGATTTGCCGAAAAAAAATTTCAAAAAGGCACAGTTTTAAGTGTT
TCCGTCTTATAAAATATTTCTCTAAAAATTTCCGGAAAACGGAAAATTGCCGGAAATACAAAGTTTCGTC
AAATCGGCAAACCTGCAATTTGCCGAACGGCAACTGCCGCCAACACCTGGTTCCCAAAAAAGCGTGCACT
GTTTGAATATTAAAAAAAAAATTCACACAAAAATAATAAATTGAAATAGGCTAAATTCACATCTATGTAC
AAAAATTGCATGCCAGCACCGGTCAATTTTCTCAATTACTTTTTGTCTATTTTTGCCGAACATAATTTGC
TGTTTCCTTGGCAGAATACAGAAAACTCTTTTTTTTTTCAGATGCCCCGACCCCCACCGGTAACCGAACA
GGCTATAACCACCGAGGCGGAGCTTCTCGCGAAAAATCAAATTACACCAAATGATGTGCTAGCTCTTCCA
GGAATCACTCAAGGTAAGTGAATATTTGCTCTATTGATAAACGCGCCGTGTACTCCACGTGGACAAACAT
ATCAAATTTTCAGGATTCCTATGCTCCCCATCGGCAAACGTCTATAACATTGAGTTCACCAAATTCCAAA
TCCGTGACCTCGACACGGAACACGTGCTCTTCGAAATTGCAAAACCGGAAAATGAGACGGAAGAGAATCT
GCAGGCGCAAGCCGAATCGGCAAGATATGTCCGATATCGATTTGCGCCGAATTTTCTGAAATTAAAGACG
GTCGGCGCGACGGTCGAGTTCAAGGTCGGCGATGTGCCGATCACACATTTTCGAATGATTGAACGGCACT
TTTTCAAGGATCGTTTATTGAAATGCTTTGATTTTGAATTTGGATTCTGTATGCCAAATTCGAGAAACAA
CTGTGAACATATCTATGAATTTCCACAACTTTCACAACAACTCAGTGAGTTTGAAGCGGGAAAAATTATT
TGAGCTCATTTTGTCAATAGAGCGAATTTTCTAGGTTTTTAAAAATAAAATAAATATTGACAAAAAGCTG
CCCTACAGTAGTTCAAAATGTGAAAACTTGGAGGAAATTCGAGTTTTCTCTGAGAAGTTTTTGGCGGGTA
ATTCAAATTTTCTGAGAAAAAAATTAGCCGCGAGAATTCAAATTTTCTGAGAAAATTATTTGACGGGAAA
TTCAAAATTTCTGGAAATGTATTGAACATTTGAGAAATTTTGTTAAAAACTACATTAAACCGATAAAAAA
GTTCGCAAATTTTTTTTAAGTGCTCATGGTGCATCGAAGAGAAGAATTCTTGCCAAAACTAGCCCATGAA
ATTAAAAATTATCGCGGAAAAAAACTGACTAATTGGAAAGTAAAATGAAATTTGCAAAAAAAAAATATGT
TTTTTTGTTGTAAAATTAAAAAAAAAACTGTATATTTTCAGTGGACGACATGATCAATAATCCAAACGAG
ACCCGCTCCGATAGCTTCTATTTTGTGGAGAATAAGCTCGTAATGCACAATAAGGCCGACTACTCGTATG
ATGCATAATTTCCCGCCGATGGAATAAAACTAATAATTTTTCTCGCAATTTATAGAAATCATGTGATTTT
CCTACCGCTAAATTTAAAATTTCCTAATTTTTCACTATATTTCTCACAAAATGCATTCCGAAAACTCTCA
TTTTTCAGCTTTTCAATACAAATCCCAATAAATGATTTTTCAAATATAATGTTCTCAATTGATATGTTTT
ATTTGAATGTTGGAAAAAACCATAAAATTAAAAAAAACTTGAATTATTCAAAAATAATTCGGCCCTTTTA
CAAAAAATTATCATAAAAATTAAATTTGGAAAATCTGTGATTTGTCGCTTTGCCGGAAGTTTCCAATTCC
GGCAACTAACCGATTTGCCGATTAGCTAGAAATTTCAATTCCGACAATGTGCCGCTTTGCCGATTTGCCG
GAAATTTCCAATTCCGGCAATTAACGGACTTGCCGATTAGCTAGAAATTTAACTTTAGATAAAACTTCTC
AACAAAATCAAATTGGAAAGTCAGCGATTTGCCGCTTTGCCGGAAGTTTTCAGTTCCGGCATCTAACCGA
TTTGCCGATTTGCCAAAAATGTCAATTCCGAAAAACTGCCGATTTGCCGCTTTGTCGGAAATTTCAATTC
CGACAAATTGCCGATTTGCCGATTTGCCGAACATTCCAATTCCGACCATTTGTCGATTTGCCGGAAGTTA
CCAATTCCGGCAACTAACGGATTTGCCGATTTGCCGGAAAAAAATTGTTTGTCGCCAACCCTGATTTAAA
TGACTAATCATGTTGCAAAAGATAACTGCTTGCATCAAAAATCCGATCATTGGCATTCCCAACATCTTCT
TCATCCAAAACACCACCCTTTTCTTCCACTAATCATGAATTCCCGACCAATTGTTATCAGTAGGAGAAGC
CTCCTTTTATCTCATTATCAGCAATTGCCTTCTTCTTCTTCTTCTTTGAATACCATTTGAATGGAGATAT
CATTTACATAAATCTGCCGCCGAGATTGTGAAGCAGGAGGAAAAGCTGAAGATACTGATATTATATGTAT
ATTTCATTATTCTTTTTCCACAAAATTTTCCGACATTTAATTCCACTTCACTTTCATCGTCTCTTTTTCC
CCCATTGTCGCCCCCACTCATTTGTCTTCTTCTTCAAATACGGGTCAATCACTTTCCGTTTTTTATTCAT
TTTTTGTTATGTTCGGCTTAACAAATTTGAAGTATTGTTAAAATTCTCTAGTTGCGGCCGCTCTAGAACT
AGTACCTACTGGCGCGCCGTGATTATAGTCTCTGTTTTCGTTAATTTTGAATTTTGCTTGATAAGGCTGC
AACAAAGATCAGGTTGACATATATTTTCAGTAATTTATTTTAACCTGTACTCTATCACTGCCGGCTATAA
TAAGTTCTTGAATAAAATAATTTTCCCGACAAAACATGAGTATTTCTTTCGAAAATAAAAGTGCAGGCTA
ATTAGAGATTATTCTGTAATTAACTGCATAATTTGTCACGTGCCATAGTTTTACATTCCACTACGTCATA
GTTCTTAAAATACTAATCTCCTGAAAATAGAAGTAGGTGAAGAAAGTTTAATTATCAGTTCTAAAATGAC
AATTGATCTTTGGAATATGTTCTGAAACTACCGATCATTGAACAGATGCTATTTGAATGATATAGAATTG
TATATTTGCAATTTCTGAAACGCGTTCTTAAAGGCACACAGATTAATTCAAAAGGGTCTGGCCGCAAAAA
GGTTTATGGTGGCCGATTTTGAGTTTTGTGTGTGATTGCTTTTTCACAATCAGTGTTTTCAGGATTATGT
GATGAACTAGATCTTCAAGTTTCGTTACATTTCATATGTTTTCGGAACTCACGAAGTACATATTGGGTAT
TGTGCTCAAAAAATTCAGCAATCAGCTTCGCTCCGCTGACTTTAGAACCCAAAAAAATAGTATGGCCAAA
CTGACTGTGTTACGATCATTTCAATTTTTCAATACATATTTAAGATTTCTAAGAGTAAGAAGGTCAAAAA
CTGTTCTGGAATACATATATATTTTTCAGGTTACAATTAGTCAAAAAGTGCACTGAAATATACGTTTTAA
TTTCACGAATAACCCAATTAGTTCAATGTATTTTTGGTCAACCAACGTTAAAGTTTGGCTTCCAACCAAT
TATCATTTCTGATCAACCACAATGTTTTTTCTTTATCTGCAAGTTAATTTTTTATTTTTATCCAGATGTT
TGGCATATTTTTCAATTCTTCACTAGCGCCCACTTCTTGCACTTCCGGCGCCCTGAATCTAATGCATCTG
TTGCAAGAATTGAAAGACCAATCAACACATTGTTTTCTTCACGAGATACTGAAGAAAATGAATAAAAACA
GAGAAAAAGAGCCATGTGATTAGTGACAACTGTTGCTAACAGATACCATAGCTTGGACTTGGTACGTGAT
GGCAACGTATGGGTCAACAAAAATGATTGCAGAGGGGGTGCAAAACAGTCAAGTCGAGAAAATATGAAAA
ACAGAAAACAAAGAACAGAAAAATGGGTTTGAGAGTCAGTATAATTTATAAAAGAAAAATTGTACATAGA
AATTAACCATTTTTGTAGAAGAAGTTATTTTTCAAGCATCGTTAAAAATTATTCAAAGCACCTTATTTCA
TATTTAATTTTAAACATGGTTAAATGAACAACACGGTGCGCAATCAGGAAAACTTGAAATCTGAAACTGT
TGTTGTGATCTTCTTCGCAACTGTTCAGATAGCACTAGTGTAATGTTAAGAGTGCGCGAATATAATGGAA
TATAATGGATCACACCTCCTGCCATCAGGTAAACGTCTCTGTTATCACATATTTCCAACTATTAAATTTT
TACCTTTTACAGTTTTACATTTTTTTGAAAAAAGTAACTTTTTGTCTTCAAAATCCCTGACGAAAATATC
AAATATTTTAATCGAGACTGCAGAGGAACCGATTGATGATTTGGAAAATCCAGCTTTACCTGTGTAAGAA
CTGAAAAGTTTCATAACCCTAGGGTATTCCCAGTTACATTCCCCACTGGCTAACAATAGCACCCAGTTTT
TCATCACCTTTCTTCAAATTTCTCGGCGATTTGTTAAAAACAAAATTTGTGTCCCTTCTCTGATATCTCT
ATGTCTCTAAACACAAGTTCATCGGAAAACGAAGGAGGGTAGGTGTTGGTTGGGCTCCCGAAGTGAAAAT
AGAAGAGCAAGAATAGAATATTAGAGAGAGAGTGCAGAGAGGGCGGGATAGCTCCCGGGATTCCGTTTTC
TTCTTCTTTATCTTCAACGATGATGTGTGTGCGTGTTGTATAGATTCTGTTGCTCCCCCACAACTCGCTC
CGAAGGCTCAATACAATTCAATTGATATTGGAGGAGAGCCTACCGGAGTGGGAGGATAAGAAGAAACATA
AGAAGAAGAAGAAGAAGAAGCATGCTTCTGGTTTTTGATGCTATGAAAACGGCACAAAAAGATGATTGAG
GTCCCTTTTCAATACCTTCTCTCATCTTTCAAATCCCATTGAAACCTAAAACTTCTCACCACGCTTTACC
ATTGTTCTCCAAAAACTTATAGCAATGTCTATAACTTTTTTATCTCTGAAAAGCAGTGTTCCATTTTTCT
TTTTCCTATTTTATTTCAATTGTTTCTCACATTTCGTTTGGATTCTTTGCTTGTCAACCAGCTTCTTCTT
CCACTTTTACCGTCTAATTTTCAGGGCAGGGAGCCATCAAACCCACGACCACTAGATCCATCTAGAAGGC
CGGCCATGAGCGATCAGAAGCCGGTAAGTGAATCTTTTCGAATGTTGCTCAACATGATTCACGGTATTTC
AGAATATGGGGCGCATTGTCGCCAGCGTCGTGGATGTGCAGCAGTTGATGACAATGCAGTTTGACTCGCT
TATCAAAAGCATGGACTCGTTGAAGGTATGCGATTCATGAAAAACTCAATTTAATACTTATTTTTCACAG
ATTGAGCACCAGACCGGCGTCACCCAGCTTCGCGATGATATTCGTCGATCCGAGGATCGGTTTCAGAAGC
AGTTGTCCGATTTGAGCACTAATCACGGAAAAGAGCTCGAGAGACTTCATCAAATTATACACACTCTTCT
TGCTCGTGATGCGAATCCTCTCGGCTCAATGATTCCTCCACAGCAGCTTCAGCAACAACAGCAAATGTTG
ATTCTTCAGCGACAAATGGAGATGGCTCATGTGCAGGCAGCACAAGCTCAAGCTCATGCTCACGCTCAAG
CTCAAGCCCAAGCACAGGCCCAAAGCCAAGTTATGGCTAATTTGCTCAATGCTGCGAAGCCAGCTATTCC
CGTTACACAGCCACTGGTCGCCACTACAGCACAAGCAAAATCGACAGTTCCAGCTTCTGGAGTTATTGCA
CCAAAGGTAACAAATTTTCGGGTTTTAGTTCCAGCAATTAAAAATTCAATATTTTTCAGACATCTCCACC
AGAAGTTGTAATTCCACCTGCTAAGCCAACATTCTCTACTCCAACGCCTGCAGTTGTTCCAAAGCCAGCC
ACCACCGGATTCTCATTCGGCGGGACCAATCCAGCTACTTCAATCTTCGGTAAAAAGCCTGAAACTGCTT
CCCCAGTCGTGGTTCCAGCAGCTAAAGATGATGAAGACGAAGAACATGATGAGGATTACGAGCCAGAGGG
CGAGTTCAAGCCAGTCATTCCACTGCCAGATCTTGTCGAGGTGAAAACTGGAGAAGAAGGAGAGCAAACC
ATGTTCTGCAATCGTTCAAAACTCTACATTTATGCCAACGAGACGAAGGAATGGAAGGAGCGAGGAACCG
GCGAGCTGAAGGTTCTCTACAACAAGGACAAGAAGTCGTGGAGAGTTGTTATGCGACGAGACCAGGTGAC
CATTTCGGAGGAGACACTCCCTTCAAATATTGAGAATGGAACCGAAGAATTGTGTTGGAATATTCAGGTT
ATTCCAATTACAGCTTTTTTCACATTTTTCGGCGTTTTCCTCAACAGAAAGATCTTAATTTAAATTTAAA
TACCTTAATTTAGCATTAAAATAAATTACAGGTTCTCAAAGTCTGTGCCAATTTCCCAATTCTCGGCTCG
ATGACCATTCAACAAATGAAATCCAACGAGAAGGCCTACACATGGTTCTGCGAGGACTTTTCCGAAGATC
AGCCAGCTCACGTGAAGCTTTCCGCTCGTTTCGCTAACGTCGATATCGCTGGAGAGTTTAAGACTTTGTT
CGAGAAGGCTGTCGCTGAGGCAAAATCATCGAGCAACGCTGGAAAGACCATCGACAAGGAAATCAAGCCG
GCGGCTGAGGTGAAGAAGGAAGTCAAGCAAGAAGTTGTGATTCCATCAAACAACAAACCGGAAGAGACTG
GATTTGGAGATCAGTTCAAGCCAAAACCAGGATCTTGGGAATGCCCTGGATGCTATGTTACTTGCAAAGC
TGACGAGATTGAATGTGCCTGTTGTGGGACATCGAAAGACGGATCTGTCAAAGAGAAAAATATATTCTCT
AAGTAAATATTCTATTTGAGTTATCTTAAAATTAAAAATTTAAATTTGCAGACCTTCGATCCTCCAGCCT
GCCCCAGGAACTCCAAAAGTGACATTCGGATTCGGAGCATCTGCTCCAGCCAAGGAACCTCTTGCTCAAA
CATCTCAGTTCGGTGGATCACTCAGCGGATCTCCAAGCACTAGCAGTAGCATTTTCGGTGGTGGAACACC
AAAGGGAACAAGCGTTTTCGGTGGAGGTGCTGCTAATACTCCAACTTTCTCATTCAACAAGCCAGCTGCC
GCTGTCAATGCAACTACCCCATCGTTCAATTTCAACAATCCTGCAGCTTCAACTGCTTCTCCGGCAACCT
CTACGACTCCAGGAAATTCATTGTTCGGAGGTGGACTCTCCAAGACTGAATCTACAGCTTCTTCAACTAC
TACTCCGTCGTTTATGTTCGCCAAGAATTCTGAAAGTGCCTTCCCAAAGCCAACTTTCTCATTCGGAAAG
CAACAGACTCCATCAACGACTGCACCAGCTAAACAAGAAGAAAATAAACAGTCCGAGACGCCAAAATCCG
TGTTCGGTAGTGGATTCACGTCTGGAGGTGCAACATTCGCTGCCCTTTCAGCCAACTCTGCCAAATCTGG
CTCCATTTTCGACGCAGCAAATGTCAAGAAGGCCCAAGAAGAACTTGCTGCTCAGAAGAAGGCAAGCATT
TTCGGGAGCAAGAACACCACGTTGAACACGACTTCTGCAACTTCACACGATGGTGATGAGACGAATGAGG
ATGGAGATGGGGAGTATGAGCCAGAAGTCGAGTTTAAGCCAGTTATTCCTCTTCCGGATTTGGTTGAGGT
GAAAACTGGTGAAGAGGACGAGGAGGTCATGTTCTCCGCCAGATGCAAGCTTTATAAGTACTATTCGGAT
CTCAAGGAGAATAAGGAACGTGGACTCGGAGATATTAAGGTCAGATTTAGGATTTTATATCAAAATGAGC
CAGCTTGGCATGTTCTTTTGATAGTTTTCATTAAAATTTAGTGATAAAACGTAGAAAATAACTTATTTCA
GTTGAAACAGTTAAGAAAAGTGCTAGTTTTGCGCACTTTTCAACTGTTTTGCAAGTATTTTCTATGTTTT
TTCACTAAATTTTAATGAAAACTATTAAGAAAACAACTGATTTTTGACTCATAGAGGCTAAATTTGAGAA
AAATAATTTATTATTTCAGCTCCTGAAAAGCAATGACAACAAATATCGAATCGTGATGCGTCGTGAGCAA
GTCCATAAGCTCTGTGCCAATTTCCGTATCGAAAAGTCGATGAAGCTCAGTCCGAAGCCAAACTTGCCAA
ATGTGCTCACATTTATGTGCCAGGTAGCAATTTTTAATTTCTTTTTATATAAAAATGTACTATAAATTCC
TTATTTTTCAGGACTTCTCAGAAGACGCCTCCAACGCTGATCCAGCCATCTTCACCGCCAAATTCAAGGA
CGAGGCGACCGCCGGAGCATTCAAGACGGCTGTTCAGGATGCTCAATCGAAGATGACCTGCATAATGGTG
AGCAAGGGCGAGGAGGATAACATGGCCATCATCAAGGAGTTCATGCGCTTCAAGGTGCACATGGAGGGCT
CCGTGAACGGCCACGAGTTCGAGATCGAGGGCGAGGGCGAGGGCCGCCCCTACGAGGGCACCCAGACCGC
CAAGCTGAAGGTGACCAAGGGTGGCCCCCTGCCCTTCGCCTGGGACATCCTGTCCCCTCAGTTCATGTAC
GGCTCCAAGGCCTACGTGAAGCACCCCGCCGACATCCCCGACTACTTGAAGCTGTCCTTCCCCGAGGGCT
TCAAGTGGGAGCGCGTGATGAACTTCGAGGACGGCGGCGTGGTGACCGTGACCCAGGACTCCTCCCTGCA
GGACGGCGAGTTCATCTACAAGGTGAAGCTGCGCGGCACCAACTTCCCCTCCGACGGCCCCGTAATGCAG
AAGAAGACCATGGGCTGGGAGGCCTCCTCCGAGCGGATGTACCCCGAGGACGGCGCCCTGAAGGGCGAGA
TCAAGCAGAGGCTGAAGCTGAAGGACGGCGGCCACTACGACGCTGAGGTCAAGACCACCTACAAGGCCAA
GAAGCCCGTGCAGCTGCCCGGCGCCTACAACGTCAACATCAAGTTGGACATCACCTCCCACAACGAGGAC
TACACCATCGTGGAACAGTACGAACGCGCCGAGGGCCGCCACTCCACCGGCGGCATGGACGAGCTGTACA
AGATGGCTTCTTCTCTTCGTCAGATCCTCGACTCTCAGAAGATGGAGTGGCGTTCTAACGCTGGAGGATC
TGCGGCCGCAGATTACAAGGATCACGATGGCGATTACAAGGATCACGATATCGATTACAAGGATGATGAT
GATAAGTAACCCGGGCTGCAGACTACTCTTAAGTCCTCTGCTGATTATTTAAATTATTTTATTATTGTTA
TTCCTCCCCACCCAGCACTCTGTGTTAGTATTCCCCACCACCAATTTTATTTATGAACCTAGTTTTATTC
ATCCCCATCTGCTGTCATCTATAGTCCTTTAAGTGTAGTTTATATTTGTCTGGTAAGGTTTTTAAAAAAA
TAATTTCCTTATTTCCCCCCCATCTCTCTCAAAATCCCATTGTTCTCATAAGTACCCCCCACACACTATC
ATTCATAATTTTTGTCTTTAAAACTTAACTATATTGTTCACATTGTCCCGGCATCGATTTTTCCCCACTG
GTGACAATCCAATAAATTGTGAATGCATTGAAGAATGAGATTTAGGGCCCGGTACCCAGCTTTTGTTCCC
TTTAGTGAGGGTTAATTGCGCGCTTGGCGTAATCATGGTCATAGCTGTTTCCTGTGTGAAATTGTTATCC
GCTCACAATTCCACACAACATACGAGCCGGAAGCATAAAGTGTAAAGCCTGGGGTGCCTAATGAGTGAGC
TAACTCACATTAATTGCGTTGCGCTCACTGCCCGCTTTCCAGTCGGGAAACCTGTCGTGCCAGCTGCATT
AATGAATCGGCCAACGCGCGGGGAGAGGCGGTTTGCGTATTGGGCGCTCTTCCGCTTCCTCGCTCACTGA
CTCGCTGCGCTCGGTCGTTCGGCTGCGGCGAGCGGTATCAGCTCACTCAAAGGCGGTAATACGGTTATCC
ACAGAATCAGGGGATAACGCAGGAAAGAACATGTGAGCAAAAGGCCAGCAAAAGGCCAGGAACCGTAAAA
AGGCCGCGTTGCTGGCGTTTTTCCATAGGCTCCGCCCCCCTGACGAGCATCACAAAAATCGACGCTCAAG
TCAGAGGTGGCGAAACCCGACAGGACTATAAAGATACCAGGCGTTTCCCCCTGGAAGCTCCCTCGTGCGC
TCTCCTGTTCCGACCCTGCCGCTTACCGGATACCTGTCCGCCTTTCTCCCTTCGGGAAGCGTGGCGCTTT
CTCATAGCTCACGCTGTAGGTATCTCAGTTCGGTGTAGGTCGTTCGCTCCAAGCTGGGCTGTGTGCACGA
ACCCCCCGTTCAGCCCGACCGCTGCGCCTTATCCGGTAACTATCGTCTTGAGTCCAACCCGGTAAGACAC
GACTTATCGCCACTGGCAGCAGCCACTGGTAACAGGATTAGCAGAGCGAGGTATGTAGGCGGTGCTACAG
AGTTCTTGAAGTGGTGGCCTAACTACGGCTACACTAGAAGGACAGTATTTGGTATCTGCGCTCTGCTGAA
GCCAGTTACCTTCGGAAAAAGAGTTGGTAGCTCTTGATCCGGCAAACAAACCACCGCTGGTAGCGGTGGT
TTTTTTGTTTGCAAGCAGCAGATTACGCGCAGAAAAAAAGGATCTCAAGAAGATCCTTTGATCTTTTCTA
CGGGGTCTGACGCTCAGTGGAACGAAAACTCACGTTAAGGGATTTTGGTCATGAGATTATCAAAAAGGAT
CTTCACCTAGATCCTTTTAAATTAAAAATGAAGTTTTAAATCAATCTAAAGTATATATGAGTAAACTTGG
TCTGACAGTTACCAATGCTTAATCAGTGAGGCACCTATCTCAGCGATCTGTCTATTTCGTTCATCCATAG
TTGCCTGACTCCCCGTCGTGTAGATAACTACGATACGGGAGGGCTTACCATCTGGCCCCAGTGCTGCAAT
GATACCGCGAGACCCACGCTCACCGGCTCCAGATTTATCAGCAATAAACCAGCCAGCCGGAAGGGCCGAG
CGCAGAAGTGGTCCTGCAACTTTATCCGCCTCCATCCAGTCTATTAATTGTTGCCGGGAAGCTAGAGTAA
GTAGTTCGCCAGTTAATAGTTTGCGCAACGTTGTTGCCATTGCTACAGGCATCGTGGTGTCACGCTCGTC
GTTTGGTATGGCTTCATTCAGCTCCGGTTCCCAACGATCAAGGCGAGTTACATGATCCCCCATGTTGTGC
AAAAAAGCGGTTAGCTCCTTCGGTCCTCCGATCGTTGTCAGAAGTAAGTTGGCCGCAGTGTTATCACTCA
TGGTTATGGCAGCACTGCATAATTCTCTTACTGTCATGCCATCCGTAAGATGCTTTTCTGTGACTGGTGA
GTACTCAACCAAGTCATTCTGAGAATAGTGTATGCGGCGACCGAGTTGCTCTTGCCCGGCGTCAATACGG
GATAATACCGCGCCACATAGCAGAACTTTAAAAGTGCTCATCATTGGAAAACGTTCTTCGGGGCGAAAAC
TCTCAAGGATCTTACCGCTGTTGAGATCCAGTTCGATGTAACCCACTCGTGCACCCAACTGATCTTCAGC
ATCTTTTACTTTCACCAGCGTTTCTGGGTGAGCAAAAACAGGAAGGCAAAATGCCGCAAAAAAGGGAATA
AGGGCGACACGGAAATGTTGAATACTCATACTCTTCCTTTTTCAATATTATTGAAGCATTTATCAGGGTT
ATTGTCTCATGAGCGGATACATATTTGAATGTATTTAGAAAAATAAACAAATAGGGGTTCCGCGCACATT
TCCCCGAAAAGTGCCAC
Features (pLannotate 1.2.2; 20 found; start..end, strand, type, name):
     30..458     -  rep_origin     f1 ori (sequence partly withheld): f1 bacteriophage origin of replication; arrow indicates direction of (+) strand synthesis
    463..618     -  CDS            lacZα (fragment): LacZα fragment of β-galactosidase; lacZ fragment
    626..644     +  promoter       T7 promoter: promoter for bacteriophage T7 RNA polymerase
    653..676     +  misc_feature   MCS (fragment): pBluescript multiple cloning site
   2872..2931    +  CDS            unc-119 (fragment): UN119_CAEEL - Experimental evidence at protein level: Swiss-Prot protein existence level 1. Myristoyl-binding protein that acts as a cargo adapter: specifically binds the myristoyl moiety of a subset of N-terminally myristoylated proteins and is required for their localization. Plays a key role in ciliary membrane localization of proteins. Required for the establishment or function of the nervous system. From Caenorhabditis elegans.
   3985..4176    +  CDS            unc-119 (fragment): UN119_CAEEL - Experimental evidence at protein level: Swiss-Prot protein existence level 1. Myristoyl-binding protein that acts as a cargo adapter: specifically binds the myristoyl moiety of a subset of N-terminally myristoylated proteins and is required for their localization. Plays a key role in ciliary membrane localization of proteins. Required for the establishment or function of the nervous system. From Caenorhabditis elegans.
   4181..4561    +  CDS            unc-119 (fragment): UN119_CAEEL - Experimental evidence at protein level: Swiss-Prot protein existence level 1. Myristoyl-binding protein that acts as a cargo adapter: specifically binds the myristoyl moiety of a subset of N-terminally myristoylated proteins and is required for their localization. Plays a key role in ciliary membrane localization of proteins. Required for the establishment or function of the nervous system. From Caenorhabditis elegans.
   5052..5153    +  CDS            unc-119 (fragment): UN119_CAEEL - Experimental evidence at protein level: Swiss-Prot protein existence level 1. Myristoyl-binding protein that acts as a cargo adapter: specifically binds the myristoyl moiety of a subset of N-terminally myristoylated proteins and is required for their localization. Plays a key role in ciliary membrane localization of proteins. Required for the establishment or function of the nervous system. From Caenorhabditis elegans.
   6392..6411    +  misc_feature   MCS (fragment): pBluescript multiple cloning site
   9843..11657   +  CDS            Nup358 (fragment): RBP2_DROME - Also known as RanBP2 From Drosophila melanogaster (Fruit fly).
  12213..12920   +  CDS            mCherry: mCherry is a basic (constitutively fluorescent) red fluorescent protein published in 2004, derived from Discosoma sp.. It is reported to be a very rapidly-maturing monomer with low acid sensitivity.
  13041..13064   +  CDS            2xFLAG (fragment): two tandem FLAG® epitope tags
  13477..13495   -  promoter       T3 promoter: promoter for bacteriophage T3 RNA polymerase
  13538..13560   -  protein_bind   lac operator (fragment): The lac repressor binds to the lac operator to inhibit transcription in E. coli. This inhibition can be relieved by adding lactose or isopropyl-β-D-thiogalactopyranoside (IPTG). lac repressor encoded by lacI
  13564..13594   -  promoter       lac promoter: promoter for the E. coli lac operon
  13609..13630   -  protein_bind   CAP binding site: CAP binding activates transcription in the presence of cAMP. E. coli catabolite activator protein
  13643..13735   -  CDS            lacI (fragment): lac repressor; lacI; The lac repressor binds to the lac operator to inhibit transcription in E. coli. This inhibition can be relieved by adding lactose or isopropyl-β-D-thiogalactopyranoside (IPTG).
  13918..14506   -  rep_origin     ori: high-copy-number ColE1/pMB1/pBR322/pUC origin of replication
  14677..15537   -  CDS            AmpR: β-lactamase; bla; confers resistance to ampicillin, carbenicillin, and related antibiotics
  15538..15642   -  promoter       AmpR promoter: bla
