[The description below was written by a language model from this plasmid's Addgene catalogue record and pLannotate feature annotations shown in this document.]
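Description:
pFS16 Pmyo-3 NPP-9 mChBioFLAG is a 15.7 kb C. elegans expression plasmid, catalogued as built on the pGEM-T Easy cloning backbone. It is maintained in E. coli as a high-copy plasmid through a ColE1/pUC-type origin with ampicillin selection (AmpR under its own bla promoter). The backbone also carries an f1 phage origin and remnants of the lacZα/lac promoter region. The annotation finds T7 and T3 promoters and pBluescript-type polylinker fragments flanking the inserts, which fits a Bluescript-like backbone better than pGEM-T Easy; the record does not explain this difference.

Two worm cassettes are present. The first places the nuclear pore protein gene npp-9 under the body-wall muscle-specific myo-3 promoter. The annotation tool recognises part of npp-9 by its similarity to Drosophila Nup358/RanBP2. Its C terminus is fused to mCherry, a biotin ligase recognition peptide (BLRP) and a FLAG epitope. The feature table detects mCherry and a downstream FLAG fragment but does not annotate the BLRP or the myo-3 promoter. The fusion therefore labels the nuclear envelope of muscle cells with a red fluorescent marker and an affinity handle, since the BLRP can be biotinylated by a biotin ligase such as BirA, which this plasmid does not appear to encode.

The second cassette is unc-119 under its own promoter. It appears as several separated coding fragments, consistent with a genomic, intron-containing copy, and unc-119 is commonly used as a rescue marker for selecting transgenic animals in an unc-119 mutant background. The associated publication concerns cell-type-specific purification of nuclei from whole animals for expression and chromatin profiling, here targeting muscle nuclei.
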