Addgene plasmid #45099: pFS16 Pmyo-3 NPP-9 mChBioFLAG
Depositing lab: Steven Henikoff. Depositing organization: Fred Hutchinson Cancer Center. Publication: Cell-type-specific nuclei purification from whole animals for genome-wide expression and chromatin profiling. Steiner FA, Talbert PB, Kasinathan S, Deal RB, Henikoff S. Genome Res. 2012 Apr;22(4):766-77. doi: 10.1101/gr.131748.111. Epub 2012 Jan 4. PubMed 22219512.
Backbone
  Vector backbone: pGEM-T Easy
  Backbone manufacturer: Promega
  Backbone size w/o insert (bp): 2891
  Total vector size (bp): 15665
  Vector type: Worm Expression
Growth in bacteria
  Bacterial resistance: Ampicillin, 100 μg/mL
  Growth temperature: 37°C
  Growth strain: Top10
  Copy number: High Copy
Gene/Insert 1
  Gene/Insert name: npp-9
  Species: C. elegans (nematode)
  Entrez Gene: npp-9 (a.k.a. CELE_F59A2.1)
  Promoter: myo-3
  Tag / fusion protein: mCherry (C terminal on insert); BLRP (C terminal on insert); FLAG (C terminal on insert)
  Cloning method: Restriction Enzyme; 5′ cloning site FseI (not destroyed); 3′ cloning site SbfI (destroyed during cloning)
  Sequencing primers: 5′ ATATTGGAGGAGAGCCTACC; 3′ CCTTGAAGCGCATGAACTCC
Gene/Insert 2
  Gene/Insert name: unc-119
  Species: C. elegans (nematode)
  Entrez Gene: unc-119 (a.k.a. CELE_M142.1)
  Promoter: unc-119
  Cloning method: Restriction Enzyme; 5′ cloning site SacII (not destroyed); 3′ cloning site AscI (not destroyed)
  Sequencing primers: 5′ GTAATACGACTCACTATAGG; 3′ CGGCAGTGATAGAGTACAGG
Terms and licenses: Academic/Nonprofit Terms; Industry Terms: Not Available to Industry
How to cite: pFS16 Pmyo-3 NPP-9 mChBioFLAG was a gift from Steven Henikoff (Addgene plasmid # 45099 ; http://n2t.net/addgene:45099 ; RRID:Addgene_45099)
