>Addgene plasmid #45099 | pFS16 Pmyo-3 NPP-9 mChBioFLAG | addgene partial sequence | sequence record 64947 | M13_pUC_rev
TTAACCCTCACTAAAGGGAACAAAAGCTGGGTACCGGGCCCTAAATCTCATTCTTCAATGCATTCACAAT
TTATTGGATTGTCACCAGTGGGGAAAAATCGATGCCGGGACAATGTGAACAATATAGTTAAGTTTTAAAG
ACAAAAATTATGAATGATAGTGTGTGGGGGGTACTTATGAGAACAATGGGATTTTGAGAGAGATGGGGGG
GAAATAAGGAAATTATTTTTTTAAAAACCTTACCAGACAAATATAAACTACACTTAAAGGACTATAGATG
ACAGCAGATGGGGATGAATAAAACTAGGTTCATAAATAAAATTGGTGGTGGGGAATACTAACACAGAGTG
CTGGGTGGGGAGGAATAACAATAATAAAATAATTTAAATAATCAGCAGAGGACTTAAGAGTAGTCTGCAG
CCCGGGTTACTTATCATCATCATCCTTGTAATCGATATCGTGATCCTTGTAATCGCCATCGTGATCCTTG
TAATCTGCGGCCGCAGATCCTCCAGCGTTAGAACGCCACTCCATCTTCTGAGAGTCGAGGATCTGACGAA
GAGAAGAAGCCATCTTGTACAGCTCGTCCATGCCGCCGGTGGAGTGGCGGCCCTCGGCGCGTTCGTACTG
TTCCACGATGGTGTAGTCCTCGTTGTGGGAGGTGATGTCCAACTTGATGTTGACGTTGTAGGCGCCGGGC
AGCTGCACGGGCTTCTTGGCCTTGTAGGTGGTCTTGACCTCAGCGTCGTAGTGGCCGCCGTCCTTCAGCT
TCAGCCTCTGCTTGATCTCGCCCT
