>Addgene plasmid #45099 | pFS16 Pmyo-3 NPP-9 mChBioFLAG | addgene partial sequence | sequence record 64948 | mCherry-R 5'-TTGGTCACCTTCAGCTTGG-3'
TGGCCGTTCACGGAGCCCTCCATGTGCACCTTGAAGCGCATGAACTCCTTGATGATGGCCATGTTATCCT
CCTCGCCCTTGCTCACCATTATGCAGGTCATCTTCGATTGAGCATCCTGAACAGCCGTCTTGAATGCTCC
GGCGGTCGCCTCGTCCTTGAATTTGGCGGTGAAGATGGCTGGATCAGCGTTGGAGGCGTCTTCTGAGAAG
TCCTGAAAAATAAGGAATTTATAGTACATTTTTATATAAAAAGAAATTAAAAATTGCTACCTGGCACATA
AATGTGAGCACATTTGGCAAGTTTGGCTTCGGACTGAGCTTCATCGACTTTTCGATACGGAAATTGGCAC
AGAGCTTATGGACTTGCTCACGACGCATCACGATTCGATATTTGTTGTCATTGCTTTTCAGGAGCTGAAA
TAATAAATTATTTTTCTCAAATTTAGCCTCTATGAGTCAAAAATCAGTTGTTTTCTTAATAGTTTTCATT
AAAATTTAGTGAAAAAACATAGAAAATACTTGCAAAACAGTTGAAAAGTGCGCAAAACTAGCACTTTTCT
TAACTGTTTCAACTGAAATAAGTTATTTTCTACGTTTTATCACTAAATTTTAATGAAAACTATCAAAAGA
ACATGCCAAGCTGGCTCATTTTGATATAAAATCCTAAATCTGACCTTAATATCTCCGAGTCCACGTTCCT
TATTCTCCTTGAGATCCGAATAGTACTTATAAAGCTTGCATCTGGCGGAGAACATGACCTCCTCGTCCTC
TTCACCAGTTTTCACCTCAACCAAATCCGGAAGAGGAATAACTGGCTTAAACTCGACTTCTGGCTCAT
