>Addgene plasmid #45099 | pFS16 Pmyo-3 NPP-9 mChBioFLAG | addgene partial sequence | sequence record 64949 | M13_pUC_fwd
AGCTCCACCGCGGTGGCGGCCGCAAAGCTTCAGTAAAAGAAGTAGAATTTTATAGTTTTTTTTCTGTTTG
AAAAATTCTCCCCATCAATGTTCTTTCAAATAAATACATCACTAATGCAAAGTATTCTATAACCTCATAT
CTAAATTCTTCAAAATCTTAACATATCTTATCATTGCTTTAAGTCAAACGTAACATTAAAAAAAATGTTT
TGGAAAATGTGTCAAGTCTCTCAAAATTCAGTTTTTTAAACCACTCCTATAGTCCTATAGTCCTATAGTT
ACCCATGAAATCCTTATATATTACTGTAAAATGTTTCAAAAACCATTGGCAAATTGCCAGAACTGAAAAT
TTCCGGCAAATTGGGGAACCGGCAAATTGCCAATTTGCTGAATTTGCCGGAAAAACGGTAATTGCCGAAA
GTTTTTGACACGAAAATGGCAAATTGTGGTTTTAAAATTTTTTTTTTTGGAAATTTCAGAATTTCAATTT
TAATCGGCAAAACTGTAGGCATCCTAAGAATGTTCCTACATCTATTTTGAAAAGTAAGCGAATTCTATGA
AAATGTCTAAAGAAAATGGGGAAACAATTTCAAAAAGGCACAGTTTCAAGTGTTTCCGAATTATACTAAA
TCCCTCTAAAAACTTCCGGCAAATTGATATCCGTAAAAGAGCAAATCCGCATTTTTGCCGAAAATTAAAA
TTTCCGACAAATCGGCAAACCGGCAATTTGGCGAAATTTGCCGGAAGGCA
